>Addgene plasmid #152158 | pGBW-m4133799 | depositor full sequence | sequence record 295170 | Full Sequence
CACCATGGGCTATATAAACGTTTTCGCTTTTCCGTTTACGATATATAGTCTACTCTTGTGCAGAATGAAT
TCTCGTAACTACATAGCACAAGTAGATGTAGTTAACTTTAATCTCACAGAAAACCTTTACTTTCAGTCGG
GACGGCGAATCCCGGGGCTGATAAATCCCTGGAAAAGGAGATGGAAGAAGAACTTTATTGCAGTGTCTGC
GGCTAACCGGTTCAAAAAGATCAGTTCAAGCGGCGCCCTAGATTACGACATTCCTACGACCGCCTCCGAG
AATCTCTATTTCCAGGGTGAATTTGGCTTGGCACAACATGACGAGGCCGTCGATAACAAGTTTAATAAAG
AACAGCAGAACGCTTTCTATGAGATCCTTCACTTACCAAATCTGAACGAAGAGCAACGCAACGCTTTCAT
TCAGAGCCTGAAAGACGATCCCTCGCAGTCTGCAAATCTCCTGGCCGAAGCCAAGAAGCTGAATGACGCA
CAGGCTCCAAAAGTTGATAACAAGTTTAACAAGGAGCAGCAGAATGCTTTCTACGAGATATTGCACCTTC
CTAATCTGAATGAGGAACAAAGAAATGCATTTATCCAGTCCCTAAAAGACGATCCATCACAGAGTGCCAA
CCTGCTTGCGGAAGCCAAAAAGCTCAATGATGCCCAGGCCCCGAAAGTAGACGCGAACCATCAATAAGGA
TCCGCAGGCCTCTGCTAGCTTGACTGACTGAGATACAGCGTACCTTCAGCTCACAGACATGATAAGATAC
ATTGATGAGTTTGGACAAACCACAACTAGAATGCAGTGAAAAAAATGCTTTATTTGTGAAATTTGTGATG
CTATTGCTTTATTTGTAACCATTATAAGCTGCAATAAACAAGTTAACAACAACAATTGCATTCATTTTAT
GTTTCAGGTTCAGGGGGAGGTGTGGGAGGTTTTTTAAAGCAAGTAAAACCTCTACAAATGTGGTATTGGC
CCATCTCTATCGGTATCGTAGCATAACCCCTTGGGGCCTCTAAACGGGTCTTGAGGGGTTTTTTGTGCCC
CTCGGGCCGGATTGCTATCTACCGGCATTGGCGCAGAAAAAAATGCCTGATGCGACGCTGCGCGTCTTAT
ACTCCCACATATGCCAGATTCAGCAACGGATACGGCTTCCCCAACTTGCCCACTTCCATACGTGTCCTCC
TTACCAGAAATTTATCCTTAAGGTCGTCAGCTATCCTGCAGGCGATCTCTCGATTTCGATCAAGACATTC
CTTTAATGGTCTTTTCTGGACACCACTAGGGGTCAGAAGTAGTTCATCAAACTTTCTTCCCTCCCTAATC
TCATTGGTTACCTTGGGCTATCGAAACTTAATTAACCAGTCAAGTCAGCTACTTGGCGAGATCGACTTGT
CTGGGTTTCGACTACGCTCAGAATTGCGTCAGTCAAGTTCGATCTGGTCCTTGCTATTGCACCCGTTCTC
CGATTACGAGTTTCATTTAAATCATGTGAGCAAAAGGCCAGCAAAAGGCCAGGAACCGTAAAAAGGCCGC
GTTGCTGGCGTTTTTCCATAGGCTCCGCCCCCCTGACGAGCATCACAAAAATCGACGCTCAAGTCAGAGG
TGGCGAAACCCGACAGGACTATAAAGATACCAGGCGTTTCCCCCTGGAAGCTCCCTCGTGCGCTCTCCTG
TTCCGACCCTGCCGCTTACCGGATACCTGTCCGCCTTTCTCCCTTCGGGAAGCGTGGCGCTTTCTCATAG
CTCACGCTGTAGGTATCTCAGTTCGGTGTAGGTCGTTCGCTCCAAGCTGGGCTGTGTGCACGAACCCCCC
GTTCAGCCCGACCGCTGCGCCTTATCCGGTAACTATCGTCTTGAGTCCAACCCGGTAAGACACGACTTAT
CGCCACTGGCAGCAGCCACTGGTAACAGGATTAGCAGAGCGAGGTATGTAGGCGGTGCTACAGAGTTCTT
GAAGTGGTGGCCTAACTACGGCTACACTAGAAGAACAGTATTTGGTATCTGCGCTCTGCTGAAGCCAGTT
ACCTTCGGAAAAAGAGTTGGTAGCTCTTGATCCGGCAAACAAACCACCGCTGGTAGCGGTGGTTTTTTTG
TTTGCAAGCAGCAGATTACGCGCAGAAAAAAAGGATCTCAAGAAGATCCTTTGATCTTTTCTACGGGGTC
TGACGCTCAGTGGAACGAAAACTCACGTTAAGGGATTTTGGTCATGAGATTATCAAAAAGGATCTTCACC
TAGATCCTTTTAAATTAAAAATGAAGTTTTAAATCAATCTAAAGTATATATGAGTAAACTTGGTCTGACA
GTTACCAATGCTTAATCAGTGAGGCACCTATCTCAGCGATCTGTCTATTTCGTTCATCCATAGTTGCATT
TAAATTTCCGAACTCTCCAAGGCCCTCGTCGGAAAATCTTCAAACCTTTCGTCCGATCCATCTTGCAGGC
TACCTCTCGAACGAACTATCGCAAGTCTCTTGGCCGGCCTTGCGCCTTGGCTATTGCTTGGCAGCGCCTA
TCGCCAGGTATTACTCCAATCCCGAATATCCGAGATCGGGATCACCCGAGAGAAGTTCAACCTACATCCT
CAATCCCGATCTATCCGAGATCCGAGGAATATCGAAATCGGGGCGCGCCTGGCCTCCGCGCCGGGTTTTG
GCGCCTCCCGCGGGCGCCCCCCTCGTCACGGCGAGCGCTGCCACGTCAGACGAAGGGCGCAGGAGCGTCC
TGATCCTTCCGCCCGGACGCTCAGGACAGCGGCCCGCTGCTCATAAGACTCGGCCTTAGAACCCCAGTAT
CAGCAGAAGGACATTTTAGGACGGGACTTGGGTGACTCTAGGGCACTGGTTTTCTTTCCAGAGAGCGGAA
CAGGCGAGGAAAAGTAGTCCCTTCTCGGCGATTCTGCGGAGGGATCTCCGTGGGGCGGTGAACGCCGATG
ATTATATAAGGACGCGCCGGGTGTGGCACAGCTAGTTCCGTCGCAGCCGGGATTTGGGTCGCGGTTCTTG
TTTGTGGATCGCTGTGATCGTCACTTGGTGAGTAGCGGGCTGCTGGGCTGGCCGGGGCTTTCGTGGCCGC
CGGGCCGCTCGGTGGGACGGAAGCGTGTGGAGAGACCGCCAAGGGCTGTAGTCTGGGTCCGCGAGCAAGG
TTGCCCTGAACTGGGGGTTGGGGGGAGCGCAGCAAAATGGCGGCTGTTCCCGAGTCTTGAATGGAAGACG
CTTGTGAGGCGGGCTGTGAGGTCGTTGAAACAAGGTGGGGGGCATGGTGGGCGGCAAGAACCCAAGGTCT
TGAGCCCTTCGCTAATGCGGGAAAGCTCTTATTCGGGTGAGATGGGCTGGGCACCATCTGGGGACCCTGA
CGTGAAGTTTGTCACTGACTGGAGAACTCGGTTTGTCGTCTGTTGCGGGGGCGGCAGTTATGGCGGTGCC
GTTGGGCAGTGCACCCGTACCTTTGGGAGCGCGCGCCCTCGTCGTGTCGTGACGTCACCCGTTCTGTTGG
CTTATAATGCAGGGTGGGGCCACCTGCCGGTAGGTGTGCGGTAGGCTTTTCTCCGTCGCAGGACGCAGGG
TTCGGGCCTAGGGTAGGCTCTCCTGAATCGACAGGCGCCGGACCTCTGGTGAGGGGAGGGATAAGTGAGG
CGTCAGTTTCTTTGGTCGGTTTTATGTACCTATCTTCTTAAGTAGCTGAAGCTCCGGTTTTGAACTATGC
GCTCGGGGTTGGCGAGTGTGTTTTGTGAAGTTTTTTAGGCACCTTTTGAAATGTAATCATTTGGGTCAAT
ATGTAATTTTCAGTGTTAGACTTGTAAATTGTCCGCTAAATTCTGGCCGTTTTTGGCTTTTTTGTTAGAC
AACATGGGTAAAAAGCCTGAACTCACCGCGACGTCTGTCGAGAAGTTTCTGATCGAAAAGTTCGACAGCG
TCTCCGACCTGATGCAGCTCTCGGAGGGCGAAGAATCTCGTGCTTTCAGCTTCGATGTAGGAGGGCGTGG
ATATGTCCTGCGGGTAAATAGCTGCGCCGATGGTTTCTACAAAGATCGTTATGTTTATCGGCACTTTGCA
TCCGCCGCGCTCCCGATTCCGGAAGTGCTTGACATTGGGGAGTTCAGCGAGAGCCTGACCTATTGCATCT
CCCGCCGTGCACAGGGTGTCACGTTGCAAGACCTGCCTGAAACCGAACTGCCCGCTGTTCTGCAGCCGGT
CGCGGAGGCAATGGATGCCATCGCTGCCGCCGATCTTAGCCAGACGAGCGGGTTCGGCCCATTCGGACCG
CAAGGAATCGGTCAATACACTACATGGCGTGATTTCATATGCGCGATTGCTGATCCCCATGTGTATCACT
GGCAAACTGTGATGGACGACACCGTCAGTGCGTCCGTCGCGCAGGCTCTCGATGAGCTGATGCTTTGGGC
CGAGGACTGCCCCGAAGTCCGGCACCTCGTGCACGCGGATTTCGGCTCCAACAATGTCCTGACGGACAAT
GGCCGCATAACAGCGGTCATTGACTGGAGCGAGGCGATGTTCGGGGATTCCCAATACGAGGTCGCCAACA
TCTTCTTCTGGAGGCCGTGGTTGGCTTGTATGGAGCAGCAGACGCGCTACTTCGAGCGGAGGCATCCGGA
GCTTGCAGGATCGCCCCGGCTCCGGGCGTATATGCTCCGCATTGGTCTTGACCAACTCTATCAGAGCTTG
GTTGACGGCAATTTCGATGATGCAGCTTGGGCGCAGGGTCGATGCGACGCAATCGTCCGATCCGGAGCCG
GGACTGTCGGGCGTACACAAATCGCCCGCAGAAGCGCCGCCGTCTGGACCGATGGCTGTGTAGAAGTACT
CGCCGATAGTGGAAACCGACGCCCCAGCACTCGTCCGAGGGCAAAGGAATAAGCTAGTATGTAAGCCTAG
TCTTAGATAATAAAATCGCTATCCATCGAAGATGGATGTGTGTTGGTTTTTTGTGTGTGTAACGCTAGGC
GCGCCTGGTGTACCGAGAACGATCCTCTCAGTGCGAGTCTCGACGATCCATATCGTTGCTTGGCAGTCAG
CCAGTCGGAATCCAGCTTGGGACCCAGGAAGTCCAATCGTCAGATATTGTACTCAAGCCTGGTCACGGCA
GCGTACCGATCTGTTTAAACCTAGATATTGATAGTCTGATCGGTCAACGTATAATCGAGTCCTAGCTTTT
GCAAACATCTATCAAGAGACAGGATCAGCAGGAGGCTTTCGCATGAGTATTCAACATTTCCGTGTCGCCC
TTATTCCCTTTTTTGCGGCATTTTGCCTTCCTGTTTTTGCTCACCCAGAAACGCTGGTGAAAGTAAAAGA
TGCTGAAGATCAGTTGGGTGCGCGAGTGGGTTACATCGAACTGGATCTCAACAGCGGTAAGATCCTTGAG
AGTTTTCGCCCCGAAGAACGCTTTCCAATGATGAGCACTTTTAAAGTTCTGCTATGTGGCGCGGTATTAT
CCCGTATTGACGCCGGGCAAGAGCAACTCGGTCGCCGCATACACTATTCTCAGAATGACTTGGTTGAGTA
TTCACCAGTCACAGAAAAGCATCTTACGGATGGCATGACAGTAAGAGAATTATGCAGTGCTGCCATAACC
ATGAGTGATAACACTGCGGCCAACTTACTTCTGACAACGATTGGAGGACCGAAGGAGCTAACCGCTTTTT
TGCACAACATGGGGGATCATGTAACTCGCCTTGATCGTTGGGAACCGGAGCTGAATGAAGCCATACCAAA
CGACGAGCGTGACACCACGATGCCTGTAGCAATGGCAACAACCTTGCGTAAACTATTAACTGGCGAACTA
CTTACTCTAGCTTCCCGGCAACAGTTGATAGACTGGATGGAGGCGGATAAAGTTGCAGGACCACTTCTGC
GCTCGGCCCTTCCGGCTGGCTGGTTTATTGCTGATAAATCTGGAGCCGGTGAGCGTGGGTCTCGCGGTAT
CATTGCAGCACTGGGGCCAGATGGTAAGCCCTCCCGTATCGTAGTTATCTACACGACGGGGAGTCAGGCA
ACTATGGATGAACGAAATAGACAGATCGCTGAGATAGGTGCCTCACTGATTAAGCATTGGTAACCGATTC
TAGGTGCATTGGCGCAGAAAAAAATGCCTGATGCGACGCTGCGCGTCTTATACTCCCACATATGCCAGAT
TCAGCAACGGATACGGCTTCCCCAACTTGCCCACTTCCATACGTGTCCTCCTTACCAGAAATTTATCCTT
AAGATCGTTTAAACTCGACTCTGGCTCTATCGAATCTCCGTCGTTTCGAGCTTACGCGAACAGCCGTGGC
GCTCATTTGCTCGTCGGGCATCGAATCTCGTCAGCTATCGTCAGCTTACCTTTTTGGCAGCGATCGCGGC
TCCCGACATCTTGGACCATTAGCTCCACAGGTATCTTCTTCCCTCTAGTGGTCATAACAGCAGCTTCAGC
TACCTCTCAATTCAAAAAACCCCTCAAGACCCGTTTAGAGGCCCCAAGGGGTTATGCTATCAATCGTTGC
GTTACACACACAAAAAACCAACACACATCCATCTTCGATGGATAGCGATTTTATTATCTAACTGCTGATC
GAGTGTAGCCAGATCTAGTAATCAATTACGGGGTCATTAGTTCATAGCCCATATATGGAGTTCCGCGTTA
CATAACTTACGGTAAATGGCCCGCCTGGCTGACCGCCCAACGACCCCCGCCCATTGACGTCAATAATGAC
GTATGTTCCCATAGTAACGCCAATAGGGACTTTCCATTGACGTCAATGGGTGGAGTATTTACGGTAAACT
GCCCACTTGGCAGTACATCAAGTGTATCATATGCCAAGTACGCCCCCTATTGACGTCAATGACGGTAAAT
GGCCCGCCTGGCATTATGCCCAGTACATGACCTTATGGGACTTTCCTACTTGGCAGTACATCTACGTATT
AGTCATCGCTATTACCATGCTGATGCGGTTTTGGCAGTACATCAATGGGCGTGGATAGCGGTTTGACTCA
CGGGGATTTCCAAGTCTCCACCCCATTGACGTCAATGGGAGTTTGTTTTGGCACCAAAATCAACGGGACT
TTCCAAAATGTCGTAACAACTCCGCCCCATTGACGCAAATGGGCGGTAGGCGTGTACGGTGGGAGGTCTA
TATAAGCAGAGCTGGTTTAGTGAACCGTCAGATCAGATCTTTGTCGATCCTACCATCCACTCGACACACC
CGCCAGCGGCCGC
Features (pLannotate 1.2.2; 21 found; start..end, strand, type, name):
     49..108     +  ncRNA          Corona pk3: Accession: RF00165 - Coronavirus 3' UTR pseudoknot
    173..250     +  CDS            MYLK2 (fragment): MYLK2_HUMAN - Experimental evidence at protein level: Swiss-Prot protein existence level 1. Implicated in the level of global muscle contraction and cardiac function. Phosphorylates a specific serine in the N-terminus of a myosin light chain. From Homo sapiens (Human).
    332..682     +  CDS            spa (fragment): SPA_STAAU - Experimental evidence at protein level: Swiss-Prot protein existence level 1. Plays a role in the inhibition of the host innate and adaptive immune responses. Possesses five immunoglobulin-binding domains that capture both the fragment crystallizable region (Fc region) and the Fab region (part of Ig that identifies antigen) of immunoglobulins (By similarity). In turn, Staphylococcus aureus is protected from phagocytic killing via inhibition of Ig Fc region. In addition, the host elicited B-cell response is prevented due to a decrease of antibody-secreting cell proliferation that en
    763..884     -  polyA_signal   SV40 poly(A) signal: SV40 polyadenylation signal
    907..976     -  CDS            large T antigen (fragment): large T antigen from SV40 (simian virus 40)
    999..1045    +  terminator     T7 terminator: transcription terminator for bacteriophage T7 RNA polymerase
   1075..1211    +  terminator     rrnG terminator: transcription terminator from the E. coli ribosomal RNA rrnG operon (Albrechtsen et al., 1991)
   1256..1327    +  misc_feature   3' β-globin insulator: insulator downstream of the human β-globin locus (Farrell et al., 2002)
   1553..2141    -  rep_origin     ori: high-copy-number ColE1/pMB1/pBR322/pUC origin of replication
   2313..2377    -  CDS            bla(M) (fragment): β-lactamase lacking the signal sequence; bla(M); allows cytosolic expression of β-lactamase
   2641..3850    +  promoter       UbC promoter: human ubiquitin C promoter
   3860..4881    +  CDS            HygR (fragment): hygromycin B phosphotransferase confers resistance to hygromycin
   4909..4957    +  polyA_signal   poly(A) signal: synthetic polyadenylation signal
   5223..6083    +  CDS            AmpR: β-lactamase; bla; confers resistance to ampicillin, carbenicillin, and related antibiotics
   6096..6232    +  terminator     rrnG terminator: transcription terminator from the E. coli ribosomal RNA rrnG operon (Albrechtsen et al., 1991)
   6377..6448    +  misc_feature   5' β-globin insulator: insulator upstream of the human β-globin locus (Farrell et al., 2002)
   6453..6499    -  terminator     T7 terminator: transcription terminator for bacteriophage T7 RNA polymerase
   6517..6565    -  polyA_signal   poly(A) signal: synthetic polyadenylation signal
   6646..6949    +  enhancer       CMV enhancer: human cytomegalovirus immediate early enhancer
   7022..7039    -  promoter       CMV promoter (fragment): human cytomegalovirus (CMV) immediate early promoter
   7102..7153    +  promoter       CMVd2 promoter: truncated human cytomegalovirus (CMV) immediate early promoter that yields moderately reduced expression relative to the full-length promoter
