[The description below was written by a language model from this plasmid's Addgene catalogue record and pLannotate feature annotations shown in this document.]
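Description:
pGBW-m4133799 is a mammalian expression plasmid for the wild-type ORF10 protein of SARS-CoV-2, built on the pTwist_CMV_Hygro_6 backbone (full sequence about 7.2 kb). It is maintained in E. coli at high copy through a ColE1/pUC-type origin and selected with ampicillin via an intact AmpR (β-lactamase) gene. For selection in mammalian cells, it carries a separate cassette in which the human ubiquitin C promoter drives hygromycin B phosphotransferase, followed by a synthetic poly(A) signal.

The very short ORF10 insert (about 110 bp) is expressed from the CMV immediate-early enhancer and promoter elements, which lie at the end of the linearised map and read across the numbering origin into the insert. The annotation tool did not label the ORF10 coding sequence itself. The "coronavirus 3' UTR pseudoknot" hit near the start of the sequence probably reflects the viral ORF10 region, which is close to the genome's 3' end, but the record does not confirm this. The catalogue lists a C-terminal, TEV-cleavable TAP tag supplied by the backbone. The annotated fragments matching human MYLK2 and Staphylococcus aureus protein A fit the calmodulin-binding peptide and IgG-binding domains of a classical tandem affinity purification tag. An SV40 poly(A) signal is annotated just downstream, though on the opposite strand.

β-globin insulator elements, T7 and rrnG terminators and an additional synthetic poly(A) signal flank the expression units, presumably to limit read-through and transcriptional interference. The design suits transient or hygromycin-selected expression of tagged ORF10, with two-step affinity purification for studies such as virus–host protein interaction mapping, although the record states only expression as its purpose.
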