Addgene plasmid #152158: pGBW-m4133799
Purpose: Mammalian expression plasmid for SARS-CoV-2 ORF10 protein
Depositing lab: Ginkgo Bioworks & Benjie Chen. Depositing organization: Ginkgo Bioworks.
Backbone
  Vector backbone: pTwist_CMV_Hygro_6
  Backbone size w/o insert (bp): 6525
  Vector type: Mammalian Expression
  Selectable markers: Hygromycin
Growth in bacteria
  Bacterial resistance: Ampicillin, 100 μg/mL
  Growth temperature: 37°C
  Growth strain: DH5alpha
  Copy number: High Copy
Gene/Insert
  Gene/Insert name: SARS-CoV-2 ORF10 protein
  Species: Severe acute respiratory syndrome coronavirus 2
  Insert size (bp): 110
  Mutation: wt
  Entrez Gene: ORF10 (a.k.a. GU280_gp11)
  Promoter: CMV
  Tag / fusion protein: Cleavable TEV;TapTag (C terminal on backbone)
  Cloning method: Unknown
Resource information
  A portion of this plasmid was derived from a plasmid made by: GinkgoBioworks
Depositor comments: NCBI reference sequence: YP_009725255.1
How to cite: pGBW-m4133799 was a gift from Ginkgo Bioworks & Benjie Chen (Addgene plasmid # 152158 ; http://n2t.net/addgene:152158 ; RRID:Addgene_152158)
